>Addgene plasmid #112451 | pNFXL1.1.0-gDNA | depositor full sequence | sequence record 211842 | Full Sequence
TAGAGCTAGAAATAGCAAGTTAAAATAAGGCTAGTCCGTTATCAACTTGAAAAAGTGGCACCGAGTCGGT
GCTTTTTTGTTTTAGAGCTAGAAATAGCAAGTTAAAATAAGGCTAGTCCGTTTTTAGCGCGTGCGCCAAT
TCTGCAGACAAATGGCTCTAGAGGTACCCGTTACATAACTTACGGTAAATGGCCCGCCTGGCTGACCGCC
CAACGACCCCCGCCCATTGACGTCAATAGTAACGCCAATAGGGACTTTCCATTGACGTCAATGGGTGGAG
TATTTACGGTAAACTGCCCACTTGGCAGTACATCAAGTGTATCATATGCCAAGTACGCCCCCTATTGACG
TCAATGACGGTAAATGGCCCGCCTGGCATTGTGCCCAGTACATGACCTTATGGGACTTTCCTACTTGGCA
GTACATCTACGTATTAGTCATCGCTATTACCATGGTCGAGGTGAGCCCCACGTTCTGCTTCACTCTCCCC
ATCTCCCCCCCCTCCCCACCCCCAATTTTGTATTTATTTATTTTTTAATTATTTTGTGCAGCGATGGGGG
CGGGGGGGGGGGGGGGGCGCGCGCCAGGCGGGGCGGGGCGGGGCGAGGGGCGGGGCGGGGCGAGGCGGAG
AGGTGCGGCGGCAGCCAATCAGAGCGGCGCGCTCCGAAAGTTTCCTTTTATGGCGAGGCGGCGGCGGCGG
CGGCCCTATAAAAAGCGAAGCGCGCGGCGGGCGGGAGTCGCTGCGACGCTGCCTTCGCCCCGTGCCCCGC
TCCGCCGCCGCCTCGCGCCGCCCGCCCCGGCTCTGACTGACCGCGTTACTCCCACAGGTGAGCGGGCGGG
ACGGCCCTTCTCCTCCGGGCTGTAATTAGCTGAGCAAGAGGTAAGGGTTTAAGGGATGGTTGGTTGGTGG
GGTATTAATGTTTAATTACCTGGAGCACCTGCCTGAAATCACTTTTTTTCAGGTTGGACCGGTGCCACCA
TGGACTATAAGGACCACGACGGAGACTACAAGGATCATGATATTGATTACAAAGACGATGACGATAAGAT
GGCCCCAAAGAAGAAGCGGAAGGTCGGTATCCACGGAGTCCCAGCAGCCGACAAGAAGTACAGCATCGGC
CTGGACATCGGCACCAACTCTGTGGGCTGGGCCGTGATCACCGACGAGTACAAGGTGCCCAGCAAGAAAT
TCAAGGTGCTGGGCAACACCGACCGGCACAGCATCAAGAAGAACCTGATCGGAGCCCTGCTGTTCGACAG
CGGCGAAACAGCCGAGGCCACCCGGCTGAAGAGAACCGCCAGAAGAAGATACACCAGACGGAAGAACCGG
ATCTGCTATCTGCAAGAGATCTTCAGCAACGAGATGGCCAAGGTGGACGACAGCTTCTTCCACAGACTGG
AAGAGTCCTTCCTGGTGGAAGAGGATAAGAAGCACGAGCGGCACCCCATCTTCGGCAACATCGTGGACGA
GGTGGCCTACCACGAGAAGTACCCCACCATCTACCACCTGAGAAAGAAACTGGTGGACAGCACCGACAAG
GCCGACCTGCGGCTGATCTATCTGGCCCTGGCCCACATGATCAAGTTCCGGGGCCACTTCCTGATCGAGG
GCGACCTGAACCCCGACAACAGCGACGTGGACAAGCTGTTCATCCAGCTGGTGCAGACCTACAACCAGCT
GTTCGAGGAAAACCCCATCAACGCCAGCGGCGTGGACGCCAAGGCCATCCTGTCTGCCAGACTGAGCAAG
AGCAGACGGCTGGAAAATCTGATCGCCCAGCTGCCCGGCGAGAAGAAGAATGGCCTGTTCGGAAACCTGA
TTGCCCTGAGCCTGGGCCTGACCCCCAACTTCAAGAGCAACTTCGACCTGGCCGAGGATGCCAAACTGCA
GCTGAGCAAGGACACCTACGACGACGACCTGGACAACCTGCTGGCCCAGATCGGCGACCAGTACGCCGAC
CTGTTTCTGGCCGCCAAGAACCTGTCCGACGCCATCCTGCTGAGCGACATCCTGAGAGTGAACACCGAGA
TCACCAAGGCCCCCCTGAGCGCCTCTATGATCAAGAGATACGACGAGCACCACCAGGACCTGACCCTGCT
GAAAGCTCTCGTGCGGCAGCAGCTGCCTGAGAAGTACAAAGAGATTTTCTTCGACCAGAGCAAGAACGGC
TACGCCGGCTACATTGACGGCGGAGCCAGCCAGGAAGAGTTCTACAAGTTCATCAAGCCCATCCTGGAAA
AGATGGACGGCACCGAGGAACTGCTCGTGAAGCTGAACAGAGAGGACCTGCTGCGGAAGCAGCGGACCTT
CGACAACGGCAGCATCCCCCACCAGATCCACCTGGGAGAGCTGCACGCCATTCTGCGGCGGCAGGAAGAT
TTTTACCCATTCCTGAAGGACAACCGGGAAAAGATCGAGAAGATCCTGACCTTCCGCATCCCCTACTACG
TGGGCCCTCTGGCCAGGGGAAACAGCAGATTCGCCTGGATGACCAGAAAGAGCGAGGAAACCATCACCCC
CTGGAACTTCGAGGAAGTGGTGGACAAGGGCGCTTCCGCCCAGAGCTTCATCGAGCGGATGACCAACTTC
GATAAGAACCTGCCCAACGAGAAGGTGCTGCCCAAGCACAGCCTGCTGTACGAGTACTTCACCGTGTATA
ACGAGCTGACCAAAGTGAAATACGTGACCGAGGGAATGAGAAAGCCCGCCTTCCTGAGCGGCGAGCAGAA
AAAGGCCATCGTGGACCTGCTGTTCAAGACCAACCGGAAAGTGACCGTGAAGCAGCTGAAAGAGGACTAC
TTCAAGAAAATCGAGTGCTTCGACTCCGTGGAAATCTCCGGCGTGGAAGATCGGTTCAACGCCTCCCTGG
GCACATACCACGATCTGCTGAAAATTATCAAGGACAAGGACTTCCTGGACAATGAGGAAAACGAGGACAT
TCTGGAAGATATCGTGCTGACCCTGACACTGTTTGAGGACAGAGAGATGATCGAGGAACGGCTGAAAACC
TATGCCCACCTGTTCGACGACAAAGTGATGAAGCAGCTGAAGCGGCGGAGATACACCGGCTGGGGCAGGC
TGAGCCGGAAGCTGATCAACGGCATCCGGGACAAGCAGTCCGGCAAGACAATCCTGGATTTCCTGAAGTC
CGACGGCTTCGCCAACAGAAACTTCATGCAGCTGATCCACGACGACAGCCTGACCTTTAAAGAGGACATC
CAGAAAGCCCAGGTGTCCGGCCAGGGCGATAGCCTGCACGAGCACATTGCCAATCTGGCCGGCAGCCCCG
CCATTAAGAAGGGCATCCTGCAGACAGTGAAGGTGGTGGACGAGCTCGTGAAAGTGATGGGCCGGCACAA
GCCCGAGAACATCGTGATCGAAATGGCCAGAGAGAACCAGACCACCCAGAAGGGACAGAAGAACAGCCGC
GAGAGAATGAAGCGGATCGAAGAGGGCATCAAAGAGCTGGGCAGCCAGATCCTGAAAGAACACCCCGTGG
AAAACACCCAGCTGCAGAACGAGAAGCTGTACCTGTACTACCTGCAGAATGGGCGGGATATGTACGTGGA
CCAGGAACTGGACATCAACCGGCTGTCCGACTACGATGTGGACCATATCGTGCCTCAGAGCTTTCTGAAG
GACGACTCCATCGACAACAAGGTGCTGACCAGAAGCGACAAGAACCGGGGCAAGAGCGACAACGTGCCCT
CCGAAGAGGTCGTGAAGAAGATGAAGAACTACTGGCGGCAGCTGCTGAACGCCAAGCTGATTACCCAGAG
AAAGTTCGACAATCTGACCAAGGCCGAGAGAGGCGGCCTGAGCGAACTGGATAAGGCCGGCTTCATCAAG
AGACAGCTGGTGGAAACCCGGCAGATCACAAAGCACGTGGCACAGATCCTGGACTCCCGGATGAACACTA
AGTACGACGAGAATGACAAGCTGATCCGGGAAGTGAAAGTGATCACCCTGAAGTCCAAGCTGGTGTCCGA
TTTCCGGAAGGATTTCCAGTTTTACAAAGTGCGCGAGATCAACAACTACCACCACGCCCACGACGCCTAC
CTGAACGCCGTCGTGGGAACCGCCCTGATCAAAAAGTACCCTAAGCTGGAAAGCGAGTTCGTGTACGGCG
ACTACAAGGTGTACGACGTGCGGAAGATGATCGCCAAGAGCGAGCAGGAAATCGGCAAGGCTACCGCCAA
GTACTTCTTCTACAGCAACATCATGAACTTTTTCAAGACCGAGATTACCCTGGCCAACGGCGAGATCCGG
AAGCGGCCTCTGATCGAGACAAACGGCGAAACCGGGGAGATCGTGTGGGATAAGGGCCGGGATTTTGCCA
CCGTGCGGAAAGTGCTGAGCATGCCCCAAGTGAATATCGTGAAAAAGACCGAGGTGCAGACAGGCGGCTT
CAGCAAAGAGTCTATCCTGCCCAAGAGGAACAGCGATAAGCTGATCGCCAGAAAGAAGGACTGGGACCCT
AAGAAGTACGGCGGCTTCGACAGCCCCACCGTGGCCTATTCTGTGCTGGTGGTGGCCAAAGTGGAAAAGG
GCAAGTCCAAGAAACTGAAGAGTGTGAAAGAGCTGCTGGGGATCACCATCATGGAAAGAAGCAGCTTCGA
GAAGAATCCCATCGACTTTCTGGAAGCCAAGGGCTACAAAGAAGTGAAAAAGGACCTGATCATCAAGCTG
CCTAAGTACTCCCTGTTCGAGCTGGAAAACGGCCGGAAGAGAATGCTGGCCTCTGCCGGCGAACTGCAGA
AGGGAAACGAACTGGCCCTGCCCTCCAAATATGTGAACTTCCTGTACCTGGCCAGCCACTATGAGAAGCT
GAAGGGCTCCCCCGAGGATAATGAGCAGAAACAGCTGTTTGTGGAACAGCACAAGCACTACCTGGACGAG
ATCATCGAGCAGATCAGCGAGTTCTCCAAGAGAGTGATCCTGGCCGACGCTAATCTGGACAAAGTGCTGT
CCGCCTACAACAAGCACCGGGATAAGCCCATCAGAGAGCAGGCCGAGAATATCATCCACCTGTTTACCCT
GACCAATCTGGGAGCCCCTGCCGCCTTCAAGTACTTTGACACCACCATCGACCGGAAGAGGTACACCAGC
ACCAAAGAGGTGCTGGACGCCACCCTGATCCACCAGAGCATCACCGGCCTGTACGAGACACGGATCGACC
TGTCTCAGCTGGGAGGCGACAAAAGGCCGGCGGCCACGAAAAAGGCCGGCCAGGCAAAAAAGAAAAAGTA
AGAATTCCTAGAGCTCGCTGATCAGCCTCGACTGTGCCTTCTAGTTGCCAGCCATCTGTTGTTTGCCCCT
CCCCCGTGCCTTCCTTGACCCTGGAAGGTGCCACTCCCACTGTCCTTTCCTAATAAAATGAGGAAATTGC
ATCGCATTGTCTGAGTAGGTGTCATTCTATTCTGGGGGGTGGGGTGGGGCAGGACAGCAAGGGGGAGGAT
TGGGAAGAGAATAGCAGGCATGCTGGGGAGCGGCCGCAGGAACCCCTAGTGATGGAGTTGGCCACTCCCT
CTCTGCGCGCTCGCTCGCTCACTGAGGCCGGGCGACCAAAGGTCGCCCGACGCCCGGGCTTTGCCCGGGC
GGCCTCAGTGAGCGAGCGAGCGCGCAGCTGCCTGCAGGGGCGCCTGATGCGGTATTTTCTCCTTACGCAT
CTGTGCGGTATTTCACACCGCATA
[142 nt withheld, positions 5695-5836]
C
[141 nt withheld, positions 5838-5978]
CCTTTGACGTTGGAGTCCACGTTCTTT
[37 nt withheld, positions 6006-6042]
ACCCTATCTCGGGCTATTCTTTTGATTTATAAGGGATTTTGCCGATTTCGGCCTATTGGTTAAAAAATGA
GCTGATTTAACAAAAATTTAACGCGAATTTTAACAAAATATTAACGTTTACAATTTTATGGTGCACTCTC
AGTACAATCTGCTCTGATGCCGCATAGTTAAGCCAGCCCCGACACCCGCCAACACCCGCTGACGCGCCCT
GACGGGCTTGTCTGCTCCCGGCATCCGCTTACAGACAAGCTGTGACCGTCTCCGGGAGCTGCATGTGTCA
GAGGTTTTCACCGTCATCACCGAAACGCGCGAGACGAAAGGGCCTCGTGATACGCCTATTTTTATAGGTT
AATGTCATGATAATAATGGTTTCTTAGACGTCAGGTGGCACTTTTCGGGGAAATGTGCGCGGAACCCCTA
TTTGTTTATTTTTCTAAATACATTCAAATATGTATCCGCTCATGAGACAATAACCCTGATAAATGCTTCA
ATAATATTGAAAAAGGAAGAGTATGAGTATTCAACATTTCCGTGTCGCCCTTATTCCCTTTTTTGCGGCA
TTTTGCCTTCCTGTTTTTGCTCACCCAGAAACGCTGGTGAAAGTAAAAGATGCTGAAGATCAGTTGGGTG
CACGAGTGGGTTACATCGAACTGGATCTCAACAGCGGTAAGATCCTTGAGAGTTTTCGCCCCGAAGAACG
TTTTCCAATGATGAGCACTTTTAAAGTTCTGCTATGTGGCGCGGTATTATCCCGTATTGACGCCGGGCAA
GAGCAACTCGGTCGCCGCATACACTATTCTCAGAATGACTTGGTTGAGTACTCACCAGTCACAGAAAAGC
ATCTTACGGATGGCATGACAGTAAGAGAATTATGCAGTGCTGCCATAACCATGAGTGATAACACTGCGGC
CAACTTACTTCTGACAACGATCGGAGGACCGAAGGAGCTAACCGCTTTTTTGCACAACATGGGGGATCAT
GTAACTCGCCTTGATCGTTGGGAACCGGAGCTGAATGAAGCCATACCAAACGACGAGCGTGACACCACGA
TGCCTGTAGCAATGGCAACAACGTTGCGCAAACTATTAACTGGCGAACTACTTACTCTAGCTTCCCGGCA
ACAATTAATAGACTGGATGGAGGCGGATAAAGTTGCAGGACCACTTCTGCGCTCGGCCCTTCCGGCTGGC
TGGTTTATTGCTGATAAATCTGGAGCCGGTGAGCGTGGAAGCCGCGGTATCATTGCAGCACTGGGGCCAG
ATGGTAAGCCCTCCCGTATCGTAGTTATCTACACGACGGGGAGTCAGGCAACTATGGATGAACGAAATAG
ACAGATCGCTGAGATAGGTGCCTCACTGATTAAGCATTGGTAACTGTCAGACCAAGTTTACTCATATATA
CTTTAGATTGATTTAAAACTTCATTTTTAATTTAAAAGGATCTAGGTGAAGATCCTTTTTGATAATCTCA
TGACCAAAATCCCTTAACGTGAGTTTTCGTTCCACTGAGCGTCAGACCCCGTAGAAAAGATCAAAGGATC
TTCTTGAGATCCTTTTTTTCTGCGCGTAATCTGCTGCTTGCAAACAAAAAAACCACCGCTACCAGCGGTG
GTTTGTTTGCCGGATCAAGAGCTACCAACTCTTTTTCCGAAGGTAACTGGCTTCAGCAGAGCGCAGATAC
CAAATACTGTCCTTCTAGTGTAGCCGTAGTTAGGCCACCACTTCAAGAACTCTGTAGCACCGCCTACATA
CCTCGCTCTGCTAATCCTGTTACCAGTGGCTGCTGCCAGTGGCGATAAGTCGTGTCTTACCGGGTTGGAC
TCAAGACGATAGTTACCGGATAAGGCGCAGCGGTCGGGCTGAACGGGGGGTTCGTGCACACAGCCCAGCT
TGGAGCGAACGACCTACACCGAACTGAGATACCTACAGCGTGAGCTATGAGAAAGCGCCACGCTTCCCGA
AGGGAGAAAGGCGGACAGGTATCCGGTAAGCGGCAGGGTCGGAACAGGAGAGCGCACGAGGGAGCTTCCA
GGGGGAAACGCCTGGTATCTTTATAGTCCTGTCGGGTTTCGCCACCTCTGACTTGAGCGTCGATTTTTGT
GATGCTCGTCAGGGGGGCGGAGCCTATGGAAAAACGCCAGCAACGCGGCCTTTTTACGGTTCCTGGCCTT
TTGCTGGCCTTTTGCTCACATGTGAGGGCCTATTTCCCATGATTCCTTCATATTTGCATATACGATACAA
GGCTGTTAGAGAGATAATTGGAATTAATTTGACTGTAAACACAAAGATATTAGTACAAAATACGTGACGT
AGAAAGTAATAATTTCTTGGGTAGTTTGCAGTTTTAAAATTATGTTTTAAAATGGACTATCATATGCTTA
CCGTAACTTGAAAGTATTTCGATTTCTTGGCTTTATATATCTTGTGGAAAGGACGAAACACCGACATCAT
GGGTGATGTACCGTTT
Features (pLannotate 1.2.2; 18 found; start..end, strand, type, name):
     79..122     +  misc_RNA       gRNA scaffold (fragment): guide RNA scaffold for the Streptococcus pyogenes CRISPR/Cas9 system
    169..454     +  enhancer       CMV enhancer: human cytomegalovirus immediate early enhancer; contains an 18-bp deletion relative to the standard CMV enhancer
    456..733     +  promoter       chicken β-actin promoter: No description available
    734..962     +  intron         hybrid intron: hybrid between chicken β-actin (CBA) and minute virus of mice (MMV) introns (Gray et al., 2011)
   1100..2701    +  CDS            Cas9(N): N-terminal portion of Streptococcus pyogenes Cas9 (Zetsche et al., 2015)
   2702..5200    +  CDS            Cas9(C): C-terminal portion of Streptococcus pyogenes Cas9 (Zetsche et al., 2015)
   5201..5248    +  CDS            nucleoplasmin NLS: bipartite nuclear localization signal from nucleoplasmin
   5282..5393    +  polyA_signal   bGH poly(A) signal: bovine growth hormone polyadenylation signal
   5498..5638    +  repeat_region  AAV2 ITR: inverted terminal repeat of adeno-associated virus serotype 2 inverted
   5643..5694    -  misc_feature   bom (fragment): basis of mobility region from pBR322
   5713..6093    +  rep_origin     M13 ori (sequence partly withheld): M13 bacteriophage origin of replication; arrow indicates direction of (+) strand synthesis
   6169..6218    -  misc_feature   bom (fragment): basis of mobility region from pBR322
   6320..6355    -  CDS            rop (fragment): Rop protein, which maintains plasmids at low copy number; rop
   6450..6554    +  promoter       AmpR promoter: bla
   6555..7415    +  CDS            AmpR: β-lactamase; bla; confers resistance to ampicillin, carbenicillin, and related antibiotics
   7586..8174    +  rep_origin     ori: high-copy-number ColE1/pMB1/pBR322/pUC origin of replication
   8236..8476    +  promoter       U6 promoter: RNA polymerase III promoter for human U6 snRNA
   8505..72      +  misc_RNA       gRNA scaffold (across the origin): guide RNA scaffold for the Streptococcus pyogenes CRISPR/Cas9 system
