>Addgene plasmid #112451 | pNFXL1.1.0-gDNA | addgene full sequence | sequence record 230465 | Addgene NGS Result
TAGAGCTAGAAATAGCAAGTTAAAATAAGGCTAGTCCGTTATCAACTTGAAAAAGTGGCACCGAGTCGGT
GCTTTTTTGTTTTAGAGCTAGAAATAGCAAGTTAAAATAAGGCTAGTCCGTTTTTAGCGCGTGCGCCAAT
TCTGCAGACAAATGGCTCTAGAGGTACCCGTTACATAACTTACGGTAAATGGCCCGCCTGGCTGACCGCC
CAACGACCCCCGCCCATTGACGTCAATAGTAACGCCAATAGGGACTTTCCATTGACGTCAATGGGTGGAG
TATTTACGGTAAACTGCCCACTTGGCAGTACATCAAGTGTATCATATGCCAAGTACGCCCCCTATTGACG
TCAATGACGGTAAATGGCCCGCCTGGCATTGTGCCCAGTACATGACCTTATGGGACTTTCCTACTTGGCA
GTACATCTACGTATTAGTCATCGCTATTACCATGGTCGAGGTGAGCCCCACGTTCTGCTTCACTCTCCCC
ATCTCCCCCCCCTCCCCACCCCCAATTTTGTATTTATTTATTTTTTAATTATTTTGTGCAGCGATGGGGG
CGGGGGGGGGGGGGCGAGGGGCGGGGCGGGGCGAGGCGGAGAGGTGCGGCGGCAGCCAATCAGAGCGGCG
CGCTCCGAAAGTTTCCTTTTATGGCGAGGCGGCGGCGGCGGCGGCCCTATAAAAAGCGAAGCGCGCGGCG
GGCGGGAGTCGCTGCGCGCTGCCTTCGCCCCGTGCCCCGCTCCGCCGCCGCCTCGCGCCGCCCGCCCCGG
CTCTGACTGACCGCGTTACTCCCACAGGTGAGCGGGCGGGACGGCCCTTCTCCTCCGGGCTGTAATTAGC
TGAGCAAGAGGTAAGGGTTTAAGGGATGGTTGGTTGGTGGGGTATTAATGTTTAATTACCTGGAGCACCT
GCCTGAAATCACTTTTTTTCAGGTTGGACCGGTGCCACCATGGACTATAAGGACCACGACGGAGACTACA
AGGATCATGATATTGATTACAAAGACGATGACGATAAGATGGCCCCAAAGAAGAAGCGGAAGGTCGGTAT
CCACGGAGTCCCAGCAGCCGACAAGAAGTACAGCATCGGCCTGGACATCGGCACCAACTCTGTGGGCTGG
GCCGTGATCACCGACGAGTACAAGGTGCCCAGCAAGAAATTCAAGGTGCTGGGCAACACCGACCGGCACA
GCATCAAGAAGAACCTGATCGGAGCCCTGCTGTTCGACAGCGGCGAAACAGCCGAGGCCACCCGGCTGAA
GAGAACCGCCAGAAGAAGATACACCAGACGGAAGAACCGGATCTGCTATCTGCAAGAGATCTTCAGCAAC
GAGATGGCCAAGGTGGACGACAGCTTCTTCCACAGACTGGAAGAGTCCTTCCTGGTGGAAGAGGATAAGA
AGCACGAGCGGCACCCCATCTTCGGCAACATCGTGGACGAGGTGGCCTACCACGAGAAGTACCCCACCAT
CTACCACCTGAGAAAGAAACTGGTGGACAGCACCGACAAGGCCGACCTGCGGCTGATCTATCTGGCCCTG
GCCCACATGATCAAGTTCCGGGGCCACTTCCTGATCGAGGGCGACCTGAACCCCGACAACAGCGACGTGG
ACAAGCTGTTCATCCAGCTGGTGCAGACCTACAACCAGCTGTTCGAGGAAAACCCCATCAACGCCAGCGG
CGTGGACGCCAAGGCCATCCTGTCTGCCAGACTGAGCAAGAGCAGACGGCTGGAAAATCTGATCGCCCAG
CTGCCCGGCGAGAAGAAGAATGGCCTGTTCGGAAACCTGATTGCCCTGAGCCTGGGCCTGACCCCCAACT
TCAAGAGCAACTTCGACCTGGCCGAGGATGCCAAACTGCAGCTGAGCAAGGACACCTACGACGACGACCT
GGACAACCTGCTGGCCCAGATCGGCGACCAGTACGCCGACCTGTTTCTGGCCGCCAAGAACCTGTCCGAC
GCCATCCTGCTGAGCGACATCCTGAGAGTGAACACCGAGATCACCAAGGCCCCCCTGAGCGCCTCTATGA
TCAAGAGATACGACGAGCACCACCAGGACCTGACCCTGCTGAAAGCTCTCGTGCGGCAGCAGCTGCCTGA
GAAGTACAAAGAGATTTTCTTCGACCAGAGCAAGAACGGCTACGCCGGCTACATTGACGGCGGAGCCAGC
CAGGAAGAGTTCTACAAGTTCATCAAGCCCATCCTGGAAAAGATGGACGGCACCGAGGAACTGCTCGTGA
AGCTGAACAGAGAGGACCTGCTGCGGAAGCAGCGGACCTTCGACAACGGCAGCATCCCCCACCAGATCCA
CCTGGGAGAGCTGCACGCCATTCTGCGGCGGCAGGAAGATTTTTACCCATTCCTGAAGGACAACCGGGAA
AAGATCGAGAAGATCCTGACCTTCCGCATCCCCTACTACGTGGGCCCTCTGGCCAGGGGAAACAGCAGAT
TCGCCTGGATGACCAGAAAGAGCGAGGAAACCATCACCCCCTGGAACTTCGAGGAAGTGGTGGACAAGGG
CGCTTCCGCCCAGAGCTTCATCGAGCGGATGACCAACTTCGATAAGAACCTGCCCAACGAGAAGGTGCTG
CCCAAGCACAGCCTGCTGTACGAGTACTTCACCGTGTATAACGAGCTGACCAAAGTGAAATACGTGACCG
AGGGAATGAGAAAGCCCGCCTTCCTGAGCGGCGAGCAGAAAAAGGCCATCGTGGACCTGCTGTTCAAGAC
CAACCGGAAAGTGACCGTGAAGCAGCTGAAAGAGGACTACTTCAAGAAAATCGAGTGCTTCGACTCCGTG
GAAATCTCCGGCGTGGAAGATCGGTTCAACGCCTCCCTGGGCACATACCACGATCTGCTGAAAATTATCA
AGGACAAGGACTTCCTGGACAATGAGGAAAACGAGGACATTCTGGAAGATATCGTGCTGACCCTGACACT
GTTTGAGGACAGAGAGATGATCGAGGAACGGCTGAAAACCTATGCCCACCTGTTCGACGACAAAGTGATG
AAGCAGCTGAAGCGGCGGAGATACACCGGCTGGGGCAGGCTGAGCCGGAAGCTGATCAACGGCATCCGGG
ACAAGCAGTCCGGCAAGACAATCCTGGATTTCCTGAAGTCCGACGGCTTCGCCAACAGAAACTTCATGCA
GCTGATCCACGACGACAGCCTGACCTTTAAAGAGGACATCCAGAAAGCCCAGGTGTCCGGCCAGGGCGAT
AGCCTGCACGAGCACATTGCCAATCTGGCCGGCAGCCCCGCCATTAAGAAGGGCATCCTGCAGACAGTGA
AGGTGGTGGACGAGCTCGTGAAAGTGATGGGCCGGCACAAGCCCGAGAACATCGTGATCGAAATGGCCAG
AGAGAACCAGACCACCCAGAAGGGACAGAAGAACAGCCGCGAGAGAATGAAGCGGATCGAAGAGGGCATC
AAAGAGCTGGGCAGCCAGATCCTGAAAGAACACCCCGTGGAAAACACCCAGCTGCAGAACGAGAAGCTGT
ACCTGTACTACCTGCAGAATGGGCGGGATATGTACGTGGACCAGGAACTGGACATCAACCGGCTGTCCGA
CTACGATGTGGACCATATCGTGCCTCAGAGCTTTCTGAAGGACGACTCCATCGACAACAAGGTGCTGACC
AGAAGCGACAAGAACCGGGGCAAGAGCGACAACGTGCCCTCCGAAGAGGTCGTGAAGAAGATGAAGAACT
ACTGGCGGCAGCTGCTGAACGCCAAGCTGATTACCCAGAGAAAGTTCGACAATCTGACCAAGGCCGAGAG
AGGCGGCCTGAGCGAACTGGATAAGGCCGGCTTCATCAAGAGACAGCTGGTGGAAACCCGGCAGATCACA
AAGCACGTGGCACAGATCCTGGACTCCCGGATGAACACTAAGTACGACGAGAATGACAAGCTGATCCGGG
AAGTGAAAGTGATCACCCTGAAGTCCAAGCTGGTGTCCGATTTCCGGAAGGATTTCCAGTTTTACAAAGT
GCGCGAGATCAACAACTACCACCACGCCCACGACGCCTACCTGAACGCCGTCGTGGGAACCGCCCTGATC
AAAAAGTACCCTAAGCTGGAAAGCGAGTTCGTGTACGGCGACTACAAGGTGTACGACGTGCGGAAGATGA
TCGCCAAGAGCGAGCAGGAAATCGGCAAGGCTACCGCCAAGTACTTCTTCTACAGCAACATCATGAACTT
TTTCAAGACCGAGATTACCCTGGCCAACGGCGAGATCCGGAAGCGGCCTCTGATCGAGACAAACGGCGAA
ACCGGGGAGATCGTGTGGGATAAGGGCCGGGATTTTGCCACCGTGCGGAAAGTGCTGAGCATGCCCCAAG
TGAATATCGTGAAAAAGACCGAGGTGCAGACAGGCGGCTTCAGCAAAGAGTCTATCCTGCCCAAGAGGAA
CAGCGATAAGCTGATCGCCAGAAAGAAGGACTGGGACCCTAAGAAGTACGGCGGCTTCGACAGCCCCACC
GTGGCCTATTCTGTGCTGGTGGTGGCCAAAGTGGAAAAGGGCAAGTCCAAGAAACTGAAGAGTGTGAAAG
AGCTGCTGGGGATCACCATCATGGAAAGAAGCAGCTTCGAGAAGAATCCCATCGACTTTCTGGAAGCCAA
GGGCTACAAAGAAGTGAAAAAGGACCTGATCATCAAGCTGCCTAAGTACTCCCTGTTCGAGCTGGAAAAC
GGCCGGAAGAGAATGCTGGCCTCTGCCGGCGAACTGCAGAAGGGAAACGAACTGGCCCTGCCCTCCAAAT
ATGTGAACTTCCTGTACCTGGCCAGCCACTATGAGAAGCTGAAGGGCTCCCCCGAGGATAATGAGCAGAA
ACAGCTGTTTGTGGAACAGCACAAGCACTACCTGGACGAGATCATCGAGCAGATCAGCGAGTTCTCCAAG
AGAGTGATCCTGGCCGACGCTAATCTGGACAAAGTGCTGTCCGCCTACAACAAGCACCGGGATAAGCCCA
TCAGAGAGCAGGCCGAGAATATCATCCACCTGTTTACCCTGACCAATCTGGGAGCCCCTGCCGCCTTCAA
GTACTTTGACACCACCATCGACCGGAAGAGGTACACCAGCACCAAAGAGGTGCTGGACGCCACCCTGATC
CACCAGAGCATCACCGGCCTGTACGAGACACGGATCGACCTGTCTCAGCTGGGAGGCGACAAAAGGCCGG
CGGCCACGAAAAAGGCCGGCCAGGCAAAAAAGAAAAAGTAAGAATTCCTAGAGCTCGCTGATCAGCCTCG
ACTGTGCCTTCTAGTTGCCAGCCATCTGTTGTTTGCCCCTCCCCCGTGCCTTCCTTGACCCTGGAAGGTG
CCACTCCCACTGTCCTTTCCTAATAAAATGAGGAAATTGCATCGCATTGTCTGAGTAGGTGTCATTCTAT
TCTGGGGGGTGGGGTGGGGCAGGACAGCAAGGGGGAGGATTGGGAAGAGAATAGCAGGCATGCTGGGGAG
CGGCCGCAGGAACCCCTAGTGATGGAGTTGGCCACTCCCTCTCTGCGCGCTCGCTCGCTCACTGAGGCCG
GGCGACCAAAGGTCGCCCGACGCCCGGGCTTTGCCCGGGCGGCCTCAGTGAGCGAGCGAGCGCGCAGCTG
CCTGCAGGGGCGCCTGATGCGGTATTTTCTCCTTACGCATCTGTGCGGTATTTCACACCGCATA
[95 nt withheld, positions 5665-5759]
T
[46 nt withheld, positions 5761-5806]
C
[141 nt withheld, positions 5808-5948]
CCTTTGACGTTGGAGTCCACGTTCTTT
[37 nt withheld, positions 5976-6012]
ACTCTATCTCGGGCTATTCTTTTGATTTATAAGGGATTTTGCCGATTTCGGTCTATTGGTTAAAAAATGA
GCTGATTTAACAAAAATTTAACGCGAATTTTAACAAAATATTAACGTTTACAATTTTATGGTGCACTCTC
AGTACAATCTGCTCTGATGCCGCATAGTTAAGCCAGCCCCGACACCCGCCAACACCCGCTGACGCGCCCT
GACGGGCTTGTCTGCTCCCGGCATCCGCTTACAGACAAGCTGTGACCGTCTCCGGGAGCTGCATGTGTCA
GAGGTTTTCACCGTCATCACCGAAACGCGCGAGACGAAAGGGCCTCGTGATACGCCTATTTTTATAGGTT
AATGTCATGATAATAATGGTTTCTTAGACGTCAGGTGGCACTTTTCGGGGAAATGTGCGCGGAACCCCTA
TTTGTTTATTTTTCTAAATACATTCAAATATGTATCCGCTCATGAGACAATAACCCTGATAAATGCTTCA
ATAATATTGAAAAAGGAAGAGTATGAGTATTCAACATTTCCGTGTCGCCCTTATTCCCTTTTTTGCGGCA
TTTTGCCTTCCTGTTTTTGCTCACCCAGAAACGCTGGTGAAAGTAAAAGATGCTGAAGATCAGTTGGGTG
CACGAGTGGGTTACATCGAACTGGATCTCAACAGCGGTAAGATCCTTGAGAGTTTTCGCCCCGAAGAACG
TTTTCCAATGATGAGCACTTTTAAAGTTCTGCTATGTGGCGCGGTATTATCCCGTATTGACGCCGGGCAA
GAGCAACTCGGTCGCCGCATACACTATTCTCAGAATGACTTGGTTGAGTACTCACCAGTCACAGAAAAGC
ATCTTACGGATGGCATGACAGTAAGAGAATTATGCAGTGCTGCCATAACCATGAGTGATAACACTGCGGC
CAACTTACTTCTGACAACGATCGGAGGACCGAAGGAGCTAACCGCTTTTTTGCACAACATGGGGGATCAT
GTAACTCGCCTTGATCGTTGGGAACCGGAGCTGAATGAAGCCATACCAAACGACGAGCGTGACACCACGA
TGCCTGTAGCAATGGCAACAACGTTGCGCAAACTATTAACTGGCGAACTACTTACTCTAGCTTCCCGGCA
ACAATTAATAGACTGGATGGAGGCGGATAAAGTTGCAGGACCACTTCTGCGCTCGGCCCTTCCGGCTGGC
TGGTTTATTGCTGATAAATCTGGAGCCGGTGAGCGTGGAAGCCGCGGTATCATTGCAGCACTGGGGCCAG
ATGGTAAGCCCTCCCGTATCGTAGTTATCTACACGACGGGGAGTCAGGCAACTATGGATGAACGAAATAG
ACAGATCGCTGAGATAGGTGCCTCACTGATTAAGCATTGGTAACTGTCAGACCAAGTTTACTCATATATA
CTTTAGATTGATTTAAAACTTCATTTTTAATTTAAAAGGATCTAGGTGAAGATCCTTTTTGATAATCTCA
TGACCAAAATCCCTTAACGTGAGTTTTCGTTCCACTGAGCGTCAGACCCCGTAGAAAAGATCAAAGGATC
TTCTTGAGATCCTTTTTTTCTGCGCGTAATCTGCTGCTTGCAAACAAAAAAACCACCGCTACCAGCGGTG
GTTTGTTTGCCGGATCAAGAGCTACCAACTCTTTTTCCGAAGGTAACTGGCTTCAGCAGAGCGCAGATAC
CAAATACTGTTCTTCTAGTGTAGCCGTAGTTAGGCCACCACTTCAAGAACTCTGTAGCACCGCCTACATA
CCTCGCTCTGCTAATCCTGTTACCAGTGGCTGCTGCCAGTGGCGATAAGTCGTGTCTTACCGGGTTGGAC
TCAAGACGATAGTTACCGGATAAGGCGCAGCGGTCGGGCTGAACGGGGGGTTCGTGCACACAGCCCAGCT
TGGAGCGAACGACCTACACCGAACTGAGATACCTACAGCGTGAGCTATGAGAAAGCGCCACGCTTCCCGA
AGGGAGAAAGGCGGACAGGTATCCGGTAAGCGGCAGGGTCGGAACAGGAGAGCGCACGAGGGAGCTTCCA
GGGGGAAACGCCTGGTATCTTTATAGTCCTGTCGGGTTTCGCCACCTCTGACTTGAGCGTCGATTTTTGT
GATGCTCGTCAGGGGGGCGGAGCCTATGGAAAAACGCCAGCAACGCGGCCTTTTTACGGTTCCTGGCCTT
TTGCTGGCCTTTTGCTCACATGTGAGGGCCTATTTCCCATGATTCCTTCATATTTGCATATACGATACAA
GGCTGTTAGAGAGATAATTGGAATTAATTTGACTGTAAACACAAAGATATTAGTACAAAATACGTGACGT
AGAAAGTAATAATTTCTTGGGTAGTTTGCAGTTTTAAAATTATGTTTTAAAATGGACTATCATATGCTTA
CCGTAACTTGAAAGTATTTCGATTTCTTGGCTTTATATATCTTGTGGAAAGGACGAAACACCGACATCAT
GGGTGATGTACCGTTT
Features (pLannotate 1.2.2; 18 found; start..end, strand, type, name):
     79..122     +  misc_RNA       gRNA scaffold (fragment): guide RNA scaffold for the Streptococcus pyogenes CRISPR/Cas9 system
    169..454     +  enhancer       CMV enhancer: human cytomegalovirus immediate early enhancer; contains an 18-bp deletion relative to the standard CMV enhancer
    456..704     +  promoter       chicken β-actin promoter: contains a 21-bp deletion relative to the standard chicken β-actin promoter
    705..932     +  intron         hybrid intron: hybrid between chicken β-actin (CBA) and minute virus of mice (MMV) introns (Gray et al., 2011)
   1070..2671    +  CDS            Cas9(N): N-terminal portion of Streptococcus pyogenes Cas9 (Zetsche et al., 2015)
   2672..5170    +  CDS            Cas9(C): C-terminal portion of Streptococcus pyogenes Cas9 (Zetsche et al., 2015)
   5171..5218    +  CDS            nucleoplasmin NLS: bipartite nuclear localization signal from nucleoplasmin
   5252..5363    +  polyA_signal   bGH poly(A) signal: bovine growth hormone polyadenylation signal
   5468..5608    +  repeat_region  AAV2 ITR: inverted terminal repeat of adeno-associated virus serotype 2 inverted
   5613..5664    -  misc_feature   bom (fragment): basis of mobility region from pBR322
   5683..6138    +  rep_origin     f1 ori (sequence partly withheld): f1 bacteriophage origin of replication; arrow indicates direction of (+) strand synthesis
   6139..6188    -  misc_feature   bom (fragment): basis of mobility region from pBR322
   6290..6325    -  CDS            rop (fragment): Rop protein, which maintains plasmids at low copy number; rop
   6420..6524    +  promoter       AmpR promoter: bla
   6525..7385    +  CDS            AmpR: β-lactamase; bla; confers resistance to ampicillin, carbenicillin, and related antibiotics
   7556..8144    +  rep_origin     ori: high-copy-number ColE1/pMB1/pBR322/pUC origin of replication
   8206..8446    +  promoter       U6 promoter: RNA polymerase III promoter for human U6 snRNA
   8475..72      +  misc_RNA       gRNA scaffold (across the origin): guide RNA scaffold for the Streptococcus pyogenes CRISPR/Cas9 system
