[The description below was written by a language model from this plasmid's Addgene catalogue record and pLannotate feature annotations shown in this document.]
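Description:
pNFXL1.1.0-gDNA is a mammalian CRISPR expression plasmid built on the pX330 backbone, delivering both Streptococcus pyogenes Cas9 and a single guide RNA directed against the human transcription factor gene NFXL1. It is maintained in E. coli as a high-copy plasmid through a ColE1/pUC-type origin and selected with ampicillin via the β-lactamase gene. A phage f1/M13 origin, small remnants of pBR322 bom and rop, and a single AAV2 inverted terminal repeat are also annotated as backbone carry-overs. With only one ITR annotated, the record gives no indication that the plasmid is meant for AAV packaging.

The plasmid carries two expression units. A human U6 RNA polymerase III promoter drives the guide RNA: a 20-nucleotide NFXL1 target sequence was inserted between the BbsI sites, which were destroyed in cloning, directly upstream of the S. pyogenes gRNA scaffold. The PAM listed with the guide in the catalogue entry is not part of the plasmid. The second unit uses a hybrid CBA-type promoter (CMV enhancer, chicken β-actin promoter and a hybrid CBA/MVM intron) to express Cas9. The annotation software splits Cas9 into adjoining N- and C-terminal portions, but they form one continuous coding region, followed by a nucleoplasmin nuclear localization signal and a bovine growth hormone polyadenylation signal.

The depositor's sequence and the repository's sequencing result show the same feature layout but differ by about 30 nt, which the annotations attribute mainly to a short deletion within the chicken β-actin promoter region. The depositor notes that the plasmid is to be used with a companion pNFXL1-donor plasmid, which suggests Cas9 cutting at NFXL1 coupled to donor-templated editing, though the record does not describe the intended modification.
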