Addgene plasmid #112451: pNFXL1.1.0-gDNA
Purpose: CRISPR plasmid for expression of Cas9 and gRNA targeting human transcription factor NFXL1
Depositing lab: Kevin White. Depositing organization: University of Chicago.
Backbone
  Vector backbone: pX330
  Backbone manufacturer: Zhang lab (Addgene plasmid ID: 42230)
  Vector type: Mammalian Expression, CRISPR
Growth in bacteria
  Bacterial resistance: Ampicillin, 100 μg/mL
  Growth temperature: 37°C
  Growth strain: DH5alpha
  Copy number: High Copy
Gene/Insert
  Gene/Insert name: NFXL1
  gRNA/shRNA sequence: GACATCATGGGTGATGTACC AGG
  Species: H. sapiens (human)
  Entrez Gene: NFXL1 (a.k.a. HOZFP, URCC5, FLJ16294)
  Cloning method: Restriction Enzyme; 5′ cloning site BbsI (destroyed during cloning); 3′ cloning site BbsI (destroyed during cloning)
  Sequencing primers: 5′ hU6-F (5'-GAGGGCCTATTTCCCATGATT-3')
Terms and licenses: Academic/Nonprofit Terms; Industry Terms: Not Available to Industry
Depositor comments: gRNA sequence listed includes 20 nucleotide target sequence, followed by the uncloned PAM sequence. The PAM sequence is not present in the plasmid. Use with plasmid pNFXL1-donor.
How to cite: pNFXL1.1.0-gDNA was a gift from Kevin White (Addgene plasmid # 112451 ; http://n2t.net/addgene:112451 ; RRID:Addgene_112451)
